>Addgene plasmid #71789 | p403-BrdU-Inc | depositor full sequence | sequence record 137615 | p403-BrdU-Inc sequence 10418 bps
TCGCGCGTTTCGGTGATGACGGTGAAAACCTCTGACACATGCAGCTCCCGGAGACGGTCACAGCTTGTCT
GTAAGCGGATGCCGGGAGCAGACAAGCCCGTCAGGGCGCGTCAGCGGGTGTTGGCGGGTGTCGGGGCTGG
CTTAACTATGCGGCATCAGAGCAGATTGTACTGAGAGTGCACCATAAATTCCCGTTTTAAGAGCTTGGTG
AGCGCTAGGAGTCACTGCCAGGTATCGTTTGAACACGGCATTAGTCAGGGAAGTCATAACACAGTCCTTT
CCCGCAATTTTCTTTTTCTATTACTCTTGGCCTCCTCTAGTACACTCTATATTTTTTTATGCCTCGGTAA
TGATTTTCATTTTTTTTTTTCCACCTAGCGGATGACTCTTTTTTTTTCTTAGCGATTGGCATTATCACAT
AATGAATTATACATTATATAAAGTAATGTGATTTCTTCGAAGAATATACTAAAAAATGAGCAGGCAAGAT
AAACGAAGGCAAAGATGACAGAGCAGAAAGCCCTAGTAAAGCGTATTACAAATGAAACCAAGATTCAGAT
TGCGATCTCTTTAAAGGGTGGTCCCCTAGCGATAGAGCACTCGATCTTCCCAGAAAAAGAGGCAGAAGCA
GTAGCAGAACAGGCCACACAATCGCAAGTGATTAACGTCCACACAGGTATAGGGTTTCTGGACCATATGA
TACATGCTCTGGCCAAGCATTCCGGCTGGTCGCTAATCGTTGAGTGCATTGGTGACTTACACATAGACGA
CCATCACACCACTGAAGACTGCGGGATTGCTCTCGGTCAAGCTTTTAAAGAGGCCCTAGGGGCCGTGCGT
GGAGTAAAAAGGTTTGGATCAGGATTTGCGCCTTTGGATGAGGCACTTTCCAGAGCGGTGGTAGATCTTT
CGAACAGGCCGTACGCAGTTGTCGAACTTGGTTTGCAAAGGGAGAAAGTAGGAGATCTCTCTTGCGAGAT
GATCCCGCATTTTCTTGAAAGCTTTGCAGAGGCTAGCAGAATTACCCTCCACGTTGATTGTCTGCGAGGC
AAGAATGATCATCACCGTAGTGAGAGTGCGTTCAAGGCTCTTGCGGTTGCCATAAGAGAAGCCACCTCGC
CCAATGGTACCAACGATGTTCCCTCCACCAAAGGTGTTCTTATGTAGTGACACCGATTATTTAAAGCTGC
AGCATACGATATATATACATGTGTATATATGTATACCTATGAATGTCAGTAAGTATGTATACGAACAGTA
TGATACTGAAGATGACAAGGTAATGCATCATTCTATACGTGTCATTCTGAACGAGGCGCGCTTTCCTTTT
TTCTTTTTGCTTTTTCTTTTTTTTTCTCTTGAACTCGACGGATCTATGCGGTGTGAAATACCGCACAGAT
GCGTAAGGAGAAAATACCGCATCAGGAAATTGTAAACGTTAATATTTTGTTAAAATTCGCGTTAAATTTT
TGTTAAATCAGCTCATTTTTTAACCAATAGGCCGAAATCGGCAAAATCCCTTATAAATCAAAAGAATAGA
CCGAGATAGGGT
[37 nt withheld, positions 1553-1589]
AAAGAACGTGGACTCCAACGTCAAAGG
[49 nt withheld, positions 1617-1665]
T
[91 nt withheld, positions 1667-1757]
G
[124 nt withheld, positions 1759-1882]
CGCGCCATTCGCCATTCAGGCTGCGCAACTGTTGGGAAGGGCGATCGGTGCGGGCCTCTTCGCTATTACG
CCAGCTGGCGAAAGGGGGATGTGCTGCAAGGCGATTAAGTTGGGTAACGCCAGGGTTTTCCCAGTCACGA
CGTTGTAAAACGACGGCCAGTGAGCGCGCGTAATACGACTCACTATAGGGCGAATTGGGTACCGGGCCCC
CCCTCGAGGTCGACGGTATCGATAAGCTTGATATCGAATTCCTGCAGCCCGGGGGATCCACTAGTTCTAG
AGCGGCCGCCTCGAGTCA
[1368 nt withheld, positions 2181-3548]
AGATCCCCCGGGCTGCAGGAATTCGATATCAAGCTTATCGATAAGCTTGATATCGAATTCCGAGCTTGGA
GTTGATTGTATGCTTGGTATAGCTTGAAATATTGTGCAGAAAAAGAAACAAGGAAGAAAGGGAACGAGAA
CAATGACGAGGAAACAAAAGATTAATAATTGCAGGTCTATTTATACTTGATAGCAAGACAGCAAACTTTT
TTTTATTTCAAATTCAAGTAACTGGAAGGAAGGCCGTATACCGTTGCTCATTAGAGAGTAGTGTGCGTGA
ATGAAGGAAGGAAAAAGTTTCGTGTGCTTCGAGATACCCCTCATCAGCTCTGGAACAACGACATCTGTTG
GTGCTGTCTTTGTCGTTAATTTTTTCCTTTAGTGTCTTCCATCATTTTTTTGTCATTGCGGATATGGTGA
GACAACAACGGGGGAGAGAGAAAAGAAAAAAAAAGAAAAGAAGTTGCATGCGCCTATTATTACTTCAATA
GATGGCAAATGGAAAAAGGGTAGTGAAACTTCGATATGATGATGGCTATCAAGTCTAGGGCTACAGTATT
AGTTCGTTATGTACCACCATCAATGAGGCAGTGTAATTGGTGTAGTCTTTGTTTAGCCCATTATGTCTTG
CTGGGATCTGTTCTATGATATCTCCCCTCCGCCACCTACATGTTAGGGAGACCACCGAAGGTATTATAGG
AATCCCCGATGTTGGGTTTTGGTTGCCAGAAAAGAGGAAGTCCATATTGTACACCCGGAAACAACAAAAG
GATATCCGAAATATTCCACGGTTTAGAAAAAAATCGGAAAAGAGCGCGGAGGGGTGTTACCCCCCTTCTC
TACTAGCATTGGACTTTAATTAATATATGTGCTTAGAGAAGTGTAAAGTTCCCTTCCATATTGTAACATA
ATAAAGTGCACACCCAAATGAATTGAAAGCGTACTCAAACAGACAACCATTTCCAGTGTTGTATGTACCT
GTCTATTTATACTGGTAGCAACCCTATTGCTGTTTCCTCTTCAAAGTACTCTAGCGGTTATGCGCGTCTC
ACCTTCAAGGTCATGGTCGCTCTATTGTTCGCACCACCGGCAAACTCGCGTCTCGCAAGTCTTGGCTCAT
TCTTCTAGTATACTCATGTTGCAAATGCACTCAGGTTCTTTCGGCAACTTAAATAATGACACCAGTTGTC
GTGGTCGTCATCATCGCAACCCCAACCGGCATTCTTATTGCTTCTCCAATCTCGCCCCTTAGCGCAGGGT
AAACCTTGGAAAATGCAGGCGCAAAAAACTCCGCCGGGCACAGCCTCACGCCCAGCGTTATCGCCGGGCC
GGCAAGAGCGCGGGTCCGCCACAGAGTCAGCATGATTGTGCAATTGCGTAAACTCGTTTTTTCGGCGCCG
CAAAGCCAAATACATCATATCAACACTTTTCACTTTATTTTTCGTTCGACCCTTATATTTGTCTTTTGCC
TTCATGCTCCTTGATTTCCTATTTCATTTACCATCATTTCTTCGATCCCCCTCATCGTGATGTAGTCAAC
CCTCTTCTTGTTTTAGGATCCTCTAGAGTCGACCTCATGTTTGACAGCTTATCATCGATAAGCTTGGCTG
CAGGTCGAGTTTATCATTATCAATACTGCCATTTCAAAGAATACGTAAATAATTAATAGTAGTGATTTTC
CTAACTTTATTTAGTCAAAAAATTAGCCTTTTAATTCTGCTGTAACCCGTACATGCCCAAAATAGGGGGC
GGGTTACACAGAATATATAACATCGTAGGTGTCTGGGTGAACAGTTTATTCCTGGCATCCACTAAATATA
ATGGAGCCCGCTTTTTAAGCTGGCATCCAGAAAAAAAAAGAATCCCAGCACCAAAATATTGTTTTCTTCA
CCAACCATCAGTTCATAGGTCCATTCTCTTAGCGCAACTACAGAGAACAGGGGCACAAACAGGCAAAAAA
CGGGCACAACCTCAATGGAGTGATGCAACCTGCCTGGAGTAAATGATGACACAAGGCAATTGACCCACGC
ATGTATCTATCTCATTTTCTTACACCTTCTATTACCTTCTGCTCTCTCTGATTTGGAAAAAGCTGAAAAA
AAAGGTTGAAACCAGTTCCCTGAAATTATTCCCCTACTTGACTAATAAGTATATAAAGACGGTAGGTATT
GATTGTAATTCTGTAAATCTATTTCTTAAACTTCTTAAATTCTACTTTTATAGTTAGTCTTTTTTTTAGT
TTTAAAACACCAAGAACTTAGTTTCGACGGATCCGCGAATTCACCATGGCTTCGTACCCCTGCCATCAAC
ACGCGTCTGCGTTCGACCAGGCTGCGCGTTCTCGCGGCCATAGCAACCGACGTACGGCGTTGCGCCCTCG
CCGGCAGCAAGAAGCCACGGAAGTCCGCCTGGAGCGGAAAATGCCCACGCTACTGCGGGTTTATATAGAC
GGTCCTCACGGGATGGGGAAAACCACCACCACGCAACTGCTGGTGGCCCTGGGTTCGCGCGACGATATCG
TCTACGTACCCGAGCCGATGACTTACTGGCAGGTGCTGGGGGCTTCCGAGACAATCGCGAACATCTACAC
CACACAACACCGCCTCGACCAGGGTGAGATATCGGCCGGGGACGCGGCGGTGGTAATGACAAGCGCCCAG
ATAACAATGGGCATGCCTTATGCCGTGACCGACGCCGTTCTGGCTCCTCATGTCGGGGGGGAGGCTGGGA
GTTCACATGCCCCGCCCCCGGCCCTCACCCTCATCTTCGACCGCCATCCCATCGCCGCCCTCCTGTGCTA
CCCGGCCGCGCGATACCTTATGGGCAGCATGACCCCCCAGGCCGTGCTGGCGTTCGTGGCCCTCATCCCG
CCGACCTTGCCCGGCACAAACATCGTGTTGGGGGCCCTTCCGGAGGACAGACACATCGACCGCCTGGCCA
AACGCCAGCGCCCCGGCGAGCGGCTTGACCTGGCTATGCTGGCCGCGATTCGCCGCGTTTACGGGCTGCT
TGCCAATACGGTGCGGTATCTGCAGGGCGGCGGGTCGTGGTGGGAGGATTGGGGACAGCTTTCGGGGACG
GCCGTGCCGCCCCAGGGTGCCGAGCCCCAGAGCAACGCGGGCCCACGACCCCATATCGGGGACACGTTAT
TTACCCTGTTTCGGGCCCCCGAGTTGCTGGCCCCCAACGGCGACCTGTATAACGTGTTTGCCTGGGCCTT
GGACGTCTTGGCCAAACGCCTCCGTCCCATGCACGTCTTTATCCTGGATTACGACCAATCGCCCGCCGGC
TGCCGGGACGCCCTGCTGCAACTTACCTCCGGGATGGTCCAGACCCACGTCACCACCCCAGGCTCCATAC
CGACGATCTGCGACCTGGCGCGCACGTTTGCCCGGGAGATGGGGGAGGCTAACTGAAACACGGAAGGAGA
CAATACCGGAAGGAACCCGCGCTATGACGGCAATAAAAAGACAGAATAAAACGCACGGGTGTTGGGTCGT
TTGTTCATAAACGCGGGGTTCGGTCCCAGGGCTGGCACTCTGTCGATACCCCACCGAGACCCCATTGGGG
CCAATACGCCCGCGTTTCTTCCTTTTCCCCACCCCAACCCCCAAGTTCGGGTGAAGGCCCAGGGCTCGCA
GCCAACGTCGGGGCGGCAAGCCCTGCCATAGCCACGGGCCCCGTGGGTTAGGGACGGGGTCCCCCATGGG
GAATGGTTTATGGTTCGTGGGGGTTATTCTTTTGGGCGTTGCGTGGGGTCAGGTCCACGACTGGACTGAG
CAGACAGACCCATGGTTTTTGGATGGCCTGGGCATGGACCGCATGTACTGGCGCGACACGAACACCGGGC
GTCTGTGGCTGCCAAACACCCCCGACCCCCAAAAACCACCGCGCGGATTTCTGGCGCCGCCGGACGAACT
AAACCTGACTACGGCATCTCTGCCCCTTCTTCGCTGGTACGAGGAGCGCTTTTGTTTTGTATTGGTCACC
ACGGCCGAGTTTCCGCGGGACCCCGGCCAGCTGCTTTACATCTCGAAGACCTACCTACTCGGCCGGCCCC
CGAACGCGAGCCTGCCCGCCCCCATCACGGTCGAGCCGACCGCCCAGCCTCCCCCCGCGGTCGCCCCCCT
TAAGGGTCTCTTGCACAATCCAACCGCCTCCGTGTTGCTGCGTTCCCGGGCCTGGGTAACGTTTTCGGCC
GTCCCTGACCCCGAGGCCCTGACGTTCCCGCGGGGAGACAACGTGGCGACGGCGAGCCACCCGAGCGGGC
CGCGTGATACACCGCCCCCCCGACCGCCGGTTGGGGCCCGGCGGCACCCGACGACGGAGCTGGACATCAC
GCACCTGCACAACGCGTCCACGACCTGGTTGGCCACCCGGGGCCTGTTGAGATCCCCAGGTAGGTACGTG
TATTTCTCCCCGTCGGCCTCGACGTGGCCCGTGGGCATCTGGACGACGGGGGAGCTGGTGCTCGGGTGCG
ATGCCGCGCTGGTGCGCGCGCGCTACGGGCGGGAATTCGCGGATCCACTAGATCCCCGGGTACCCAATTT
CGCCCTATAAGTGAGTTCGTATTACGCGCGTTCACTGGCTTGAGCTCCAGCTTTTGTTCCCTTTAGTGAG
GGTTAATTGCGCGCTTGGCGTAATCATGGTCATAGCTGTTTCCTGTGTGAAATTGTTATCCGCTCACAAT
TCCACACAACATAGGAGCCGGAAGCATAAAGTGTAAAGCCTGGGGTGCCTAATGAGTGAGGTAACTCACA
TTAATTGCGTTGCGCTCACTGCCCGCTTTCCAGTCGGGAAACCTGTCGTGCCAGCTGCATTAATGAATCG
GCCAACGCGCGGGGAGAGGCGGTTTGCGTATTGGGCGCTCTTCCGCTTCCTCGCTCACTGACTCGCTGCG
CTCGGTCGTTCGGCTGCGGCGAGCGGTATCAGCTCACTCAAAGGCGGTAATACGGTTATCCACAGAATCA
GGGGATAACGCAGGAAAGAACATGTGAGCAAAAGGCCAGCAAAAGGCCAGGAACCGTAAAAAGGCCGCGT
TGCTGGCGTTTTTCCATAGGCTCCGCCCCCCTGACGAGCATCACAAAAATCGACGCTCAAGTCAGAGGTG
GCGAAACCCGACAGGACTATAAAGATACCAGGCGTTTCCCCCTGGAAGCTCCCTCGTGCGCTCTCCTGTT
CCGACCCTGCCGCTTACCGGATACCTGTCCGCCTTTCTCCCTTCGGGAAGCGTGGCGCTTTCTCATAGCT
CACGCTGTAGGTATCTCAGTTCGGTGTAGGTCGTTCGCTCCAAGCTGGGCTGTGTGCACGAACCCCCCGT
TCAGCCCGACCGCTGCGCCTTATCCGGTAACTATCGTCTTGAGTCCAACCCGGTAAGACACGACTTATCG
CCACTGGCAGCAGCCACTGGTAACAGGATTAGCAGAGCGAGGTATGTAGGCGGTGCTACAGAGTTCTTGA
AGTGGTGGCCTAACTACGGCTACACTAGAAGGACAGTATTTGGTATCTGCGCTCTGCTGAAGCCAGTTAC
CTTCGGAAAAAGAGTTGGTAGCTCTTGATCCGGCAAACAAACCACCGCTGGTAGCGGTGGTTTTTTTGTT
TGCAAGCAGCAGATTACGCGCAGAAAAAAAGGATCTCAAGAAGATCCTTTGATCTTTTCTACGGGGTCTG
ACGCTCAGTGGAACGAAAACTCACGTTAAGGGATTTTGGTCATGAGATTATCAAAAAGGATCTTCACCTA
GATCCTTTTAAATTAAAAATGAAGTTTTAAATCAATCTAAAGTATATATGAGTAAACTTGGTCTGACAGT
TACCAATGCTTAATCAGTGAGGCACCTATCTCAGCGATCTGTCTATTTCGTTCATCCATAGTTGCCTGAC
TCCCCGTCGTGTAGATAACTACGATACGGGAGGGCTTACCATCTGGCCCCAGTGCTGCAATGATACCGCG
AGACCCACGCTCACCGGCTCCAGATTTATCAGCAATAAACCAGCCAGCCGGAAGGGCCGAGCGCAGAAGT
GGTCCTGCAACTTTATCCGCCTCCATCCAGTCTATTAATTGTTGCCGGGAAGCTAGAGTAAGTAGTTCGC
CAGTTAATAGTTTGCGCAACGTTGTTGCCATTGCTACAGGCATCGTGGTGTCACGCTCGTCGTTTGGTAT
GGCTTCATTCAGCTCCGGTTCCCAACGATCAAGGCGAGTTACATGATCCCCCATGTTGTGCAAAAAAGCG
GTTAGCTCCTTCGGTCCTCCGATCGTTGTCAGAAGTAAGTTGGCCGCAGTGTTATCACTCATGGTTATGG
CAGCACTGCATAATTCTCTTACTGTCATGCCATCCGTAAGATGCTTTTCTGTGACTGGTGAGTACTCAAC
CAAGTCATTCTGAGAATAGTGTATGCGGCGACCGAGTTGCTCTTGCCCGGCGTCAATACGGGATAATACC
GCGCCACATAGCAGAACTTTAAAAGTGCTCATCATTGGAAAACGTTCTTCGGGGCGAAAACTCTCAAGGA
TCTTACCGCTGTTGAGATCCAGTTCGATGTAACCCACTCGTGCACCCAACTGATCTTCAGCATCTTTTAC
TTTCACCAGCGTTTCTGGGTGAGCAAAAACAGGAAGGCAAAATGCCGCAAAAAAGGGAATAAGGGCGACA
CGGAAATGTTGAATACTCATACTCTTCCTTTTTCAATATTATTGAAGCATTTATCAGGGTTATTGTCTCA
TGAGCGGATACATATTTGAATGTATTTAGAAAAATAAACAAATAGGGGTTCCGCGCACATTTCCCCGAAA
AGTGCCACCTGACGTCTAAGAAACCATTATTATCATGACATTAACCTATAAAAATAGGCGTATCACGAGG
CCCTTTCGTC
Features (pLannotate 1.2.2; 28 found; start..end, strand, type, name):
    137..186     +  misc_feature   bom (fragment): basis of mobility region from pBR322
    187..267     -  CDS            MRM1 (fragment): MRM1_YEAST - Also known as PET56 From Saccharomyces cerevisiae (strain ATCC 204508 / S288c) (Baker's yeast).
    317..504     +  promoter       HIS3 promoter: S. cerevisiae HIS3
    505..1167    +  CDS            HIS3: imidazoleglycerol-phosphate dehydratase, required for histidine biosynthesis; S. cerevisiae HIS3; yeast auxotrophic marker
   1375..1426    +  misc_feature   bom (fragment): basis of mobility region from pBR322
   1427..1882    -  rep_origin     f1 ori (sequence partly withheld): f1 bacteriophage origin of replication; arrow indicates direction of (+) strand synthesis
   1890..2045    -  CDS            lacZα (fragment): LacZα fragment of β-galactosidase; lacZ fragment
   2053..2071    +  promoter       T7 promoter: promoter for bacteriophage T7 RNA polymerase
   2080..2172    -  misc_feature   MCS (fragment): pBluescript multiple cloning site
   2181..3548    -  CDS            SLC29A1 (sequence withheld): S29A1_HUMAN - Also known as ENT1. Experimental evidence at protein level: Swiss-Prot protein existence level 1. Mediates both influx and efflux of nucleosides across the membrane (equilibrative transporter). It is sensitive (ES) to low concentrations of the inhibitor nitrobenzylmercaptopurine riboside (NBMPR) and is sodium-independent. It has a higher affinity for adenosine. Inhibited by dipyridamole and dilazep (anticancer chemotherapeutics drugs). From Homo sapiens (Human).
   3550..3591    +  misc_feature   MCS (fragment): pBluescript multiple cloning site
   3618..4014    -  promoter       ADH1 promoter: S. cerevisiae ADH1; promoter for alcohol dehydrogenase 1
   4685..5023    -  CDS            YO085_YEAST: Protein predicted: Swiss-Prot protein existence level 4. From Saccharomyces cerevisiae (strain ATCC 204508 / S288c) (Baker's yeast).
   5104..5123    +  misc_feature   MCS (fragment): pUC18/19 multiple cloning site
   5129..5153    +  promoter       tet promoter (fragment): E. coli promoter for tetracycline efflux protein gene
   5172..5815    +  promoter       GAP promoter: S. cerevisiae TDH3; promoter for glyceraldehyde-3-phosphate dehydrogenase
   5834..6964    +  CDS            HSV TK: herpes simplex virus thymidine kinase confers sensitivity to nucleoside analogs such as acyclovir or ganciclovir
   7006..7054    +  polyA_signal   HSV TK poly(A) signal: herpes simplex virus thymidine kinase polyadenylation signal (Cole and Stacy, 1985)
   7254..8066    +  CDS            gH (fragment): GH_HHV11 - Experimental evidence at protein level: Swiss-Prot protein existence level 1. The heterodimer glycoprotein H-glycoprotein L is required for the fusion of viral and plasma membranes leading to virus entry into the host cell. Following initial binding to host receptor, membrane fusion is mediated by the fusion machinery composed of gB and the heterodimer gH/gL. May also be involved in the fusion between the virion envelope and the outer nuclear membrane during virion morphogenesis. From Human herpesvirus 1 (strain 17) (HHV-1) (Human herpes simplex virus 1).
   8158..8176    -  promoter       T3 promoter: promoter for bacteriophage T3 RNA polymerase
   8221..8237    -  protein_bind   lac operator: The lac repressor binds to the lac operator to inhibit transcription in E. coli. This inhibition can be relieved by adding lactose or isopropyl-β-D-thiogalactopyranoside (IPTG). lac repressor encoded by lacI
   8245..8275    -  promoter       lac promoter: promoter for the E. coli lac operon
   8290..8311    -  protein_bind   CAP binding site: CAP binding activates transcription in the presence of cAMP. E. coli catabolite activator protein
   8324..8416    -  CDS            lacI (fragment): lac repressor; lacI; The lac repressor binds to the lac operator to inhibit transcription in E. coli. This inhibition can be relieved by adding lactose or isopropyl-β-D-thiogalactopyranoside (IPTG).
   8599..9187    -  rep_origin     ori: high-copy-number ColE1/pMB1/pBR322/pUC origin of replication
   9358..10218   -  CDS            AmpR: β-lactamase; bla; confers resistance to ampicillin, carbenicillin, and related antibiotics
  10219..10323   -  promoter       AmpR promoter: bla
  10418..35      +  CDS            rop (fragment) (across the origin): Rop protein, which maintains plasmids at low copy number; rop
