[The description below was written by a language model from this plasmid's Addgene catalogue record and pLannotate feature annotations shown in this document.]
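Description:
p403-BrdU-Inc is a yeast expression plasmid built on pRS403, one of the pRS integrating shuttle vectors. Consistent with that backbone, the feature table shows no yeast replication origin or centromere, so stable maintenance in Saccharomyces cerevisiae depends on chromosomal integration, with selection through the HIS3 auxotrophic marker expressed from its own promoter. In E. coli the plasmid replicates at high copy from a ColE1/pUC-type origin and is selected with ampicillin via the AmpR (β-lactamase) gene. An f1 origin, T7 and T3 promoters, and lacZα and multiple cloning site remnants are carried over from the pBluescript-derived backbone. The catalogue lists a total size of 10,447 bp, slightly larger than the 10,418 nt depositor sequence that was annotated.

The payload consists of two divergently oriented expression cassettes that together allow budding yeast to take up and incorporate bromodeoxyuridine (BrdU) into DNA. Herpes simplex virus thymidine kinase is driven by the strong constitutive GPD (TDH3/GAP) promoter. It is followed by its native poly(A) signal and flanking viral sequence that includes a fragment of the glycoprotein H gene, which explains why the recorded insert is larger than the coding region. This kinase gives yeast, which lack a thymidine kinase, a salvage route for phosphorylating the nucleoside analogue. The human equilibrative nucleoside transporter ENT1 (SLC29A1), cloned between SalI and ClaI sites, is expressed from the ADH1 promoter and mediates nucleoside import across the membrane. The plasmid belongs to a vector set designed to simplify construction of BrdU-incorporating S. cerevisiae strains, which are typically used to label newly synthesised DNA in replication studies.
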