Addgene plasmid #71789: p403-BrdU-Inc
Purpose: BrdU-incorporating plasmid with selectable marker HIS3
Depositing lab: Oscar Aparicio. Depositing organization: University of Southern California. Publication: New vectors for simplified construction of BrdU-Incorporating strains of Saccharomyces cerevisiae. Viggiani CJ, Aparicio OM. Yeast. 2006 Oct-Nov;23(14-15):1045-51. 10.1002/yea.1406 PubMed 17083135.
Backbone
  Vector backbone: pRS403
  Backbone size w/o insert (bp): 4456
  Total vector size (bp): 10447
  Vector type: Yeast Expression
  Selectable markers: HIS3
Growth in bacteria
  Bacterial resistance: Ampicillin, 100 μg/mL
  Growth temperature: 37°C
  Growth strain: DH5alpha
  Copy number: High Copy
Gene/Insert 1
  Gene/Insert name: Thymidine Kinase
  Species: Herpers Simplex Virus
  Insert size (bp): 2100
  GenBank ID: J02224.1
  Promoter: GPD
  Cloning method: Unknown
  Sequencing primers: 5′ agcggataacaatttcacacagg
Gene/Insert 2
  Gene/Insert name: ENT1
  Species: H. sapiens (human)
  Insert size (bp): 1300
  GenBank ID: AF079117.1
  Entrez Gene: SLC29A1 (a.k.a. AUG, ENT1, hENT1)
  Promoter: ADH1
  Cloning method: Restriction Enzyme; 5′ cloning site SalI (not destroyed); 3′ cloning site ClaI (not destroyed)
  Sequencing primers: 5′ cgccagggttttcccagtcacgac
Resource information
  A portion of this plasmid was derived from a plasmid made by: HSV-TK from E. Schwob hENT1 from C. Cass
Terms and licenses: Academic/Nonprofit Terms; Industry Terms: Not Available to Industry
How to cite: p403-BrdU-Inc was a gift from Oscar Aparicio (Addgene plasmid # 71789 ; http://n2t.net/addgene:71789 ; RRID:Addgene_71789)
