>Addgene plasmid #71789 | p403-BrdU-Inc | addgene partial sequence | sequence record 136630 | M13-F20 5'-TGTAAAACGACGGCCAGT-3'
CTATAGGGCGAATTGGGTACCGGGCCCCCCCTCGAGGTCGACGGTATCGATAAGCTTGATATCGAATTCC
TGCAGCCCGGGGGATCCACTAGTTCTAGAGCGGCCGCCTCGAGTCA
[978 nt withheld, positions 117-1094]
