>Addgene plasmid #71789 | p403-BrdU-Inc | addgene partial sequence | sequence record 136631 | pRSII-F1 5'-CGGCATCAGAGCAGATTGTAC-3'
TAAATTCCCGTTTTAAGAGCTTGGTGAGCGCTAGGAGTCACTGCCAGGTATCGTTTGAACACGGCATTAG
TCAGGGAAGTCATAACACAGTCCTTTCCCGCAATTTTCTTTTTCTATTACTCTTGGCCTCCTCTAGTACA
CTCTATATTTTTTTATGCCTCGGTAATGATTTTCATTTTTTTTTTTCCACCTAGCGGATGACTCTTTTTT
TTTCTTAGCGATTGGCATTATCACATAATGAATTATACATTATATAAAGTAATGTGATTTCTTCGAAGAA
TATACTAAAAAATGAGCAGGCAAGATAAACGAAGGCAAAGATGACAGAGCAGAAAGCCCTAGTAAAGCGT
ATTACAAATGAAACCAAGATTCAGATTGCGATCTCTTTAAAGGGTGGTCCCCTAGCGATAGAGCACTCGA
TCTTCCCAGAAAAAGAGGCAGAAGCAGTAGCAGAACAGGCCACACAATCGCAAGTGATTAACGTCCACAC
AGGTATAGGGTTTCTGGACCATATGATACATGCTCTGGCCAAGCATTCCGGCTGGTCGCTAATCGTTGAG
TGCATTGGTGACTTACACATAGACGACCATCACACCACTGAAGACTGCGGGATTGCTCTCGGTCAAGCTT
TTAAAGAGGCCCTAGGGGCCGTGCGTGGAGTAAAAAGGTTTGGATCAGGATTTGCGCCTTTGGATGAGGC
ACTTTCCAGAGCGGTGGTAGATCTTTCGAACAGGCCGTACGCAGTTGTCGAACTTGGTTTGCAAAGGGAG
AAAGTAGGAGATCTCTCTTGCGAGATGATCCCGCATTTTCTTGAAAGCTTTGCAGAGGCTAGCAGAATTA
CCCTCCACGTTGATTGTCTGCGAGGCAAGAATGATCATCACCGTAGTGAGAGTGCGTTCAAGGCTCTTGC
GGTTGCCATAAGAGAAGCCACCTCGCCCAATGGTACCAACGATGTTCCCTCCACCAAAGGTGTTCTTATG
TAGTGACACCGATTATTTAAAGCTGCAGCATACGATATATATACATGTGTATATATGTATACC
